>Addgene plasmid #47850 | pFAB805 | depositor full sequence | sequence record 68382 | Full Sequence
ATCAGATCATGATCCCCTGCGCCATCAGATCCTTGGCGGCAAGAAAGCCATCCAGTTTACTTTGCAGGGC
TTCCCAACCTTACCAGAGGGCGCCCCAGCTGGCAATTCCGACGTCTAGGGATAACAGGGTAATTACGGCC
CCAGAATTCAAAAGATCTTAAGTAAGTAAGAGTATACGTATATCGGCTAAAACGTATTAAGGCGCTTCGG
CGCCTTTTTTTATGGGGGTATTTTCATCCCAATCCACACGTCCAACGCACAGCAAACACCACGTCGACCC
TATCAGCTGCGTGCTTTCTATGAGTCGTTGCTGCATATCTCCCTATCAGTGATAGAGATTGACATCCCTA
TCAGTGATAGAGATACTGAGCACATCAGCAGGACGCACTGACCTTTGGAATTCATTAAAGAGGAGAAAGG
TACCATGGCGAGTAGCGAAGACGTTATCAAAGAGTTCATGCGTTTCAAAGTTCGTATGGAAGGTTCCGTT
AACGGTCACGAGTTCGAAATCGAAGGTGAAGGTGAAGGTCGTCCGTACGAAGGTACCCAGACCGCTAAAC
TGAAAGTTACCAAAGGTGGTCCGCTGCCGTTCGCTTGGGACATCCTGTCCCCGCAGTTCCAGTACGGTTC
CAAAGCTTACGTTAAACACCCGGCTGACATCCCGGACTACCTGAAACTGTCCTTCCCGGAAGGTTTCAAA
TGGGAACGTGTTATGAACTTCGAAGACGGTGGTGTTGTTACCGTTACCCAGGACTCCTCCCTGCAAGACG
GTGAGTTCATCTACAAAGTTAAACTGCGTGGTACCAACTTCCCGTCCGACGGTCCGGTTATGCAGAAAAA
AACCATGGGTTGGGAAGCTTCCACCGAACGTATGTACCCGGAAGACGGTGCTCTGAAAGGTGAAATCAAA
ATGCGTCTGAAACTGAAAGACGGTGGTCACTACGACGCTGAAGTTAAAACCACCTACATGGCTAAAAAAC
CGGTTCAGCTGCCGGGTGCTTACAAAACCGACATCAAACTGGACATCACCTCCCACAACGAAGACTACAC
CATCGTTGAACAGTACGAACGTGCTGAAGGTCGTCACTCCACCGGTGCTTAATAATCTGCTGAGTGATAG
ACTCAAGGTCGCTCCTAGCGAGTGGCCTTTATGATTATCACTTTACTTATGTGATCACCGAAATTCAGTA
AGCAGAAAGTCAAAAGCCTCCGACCGGAGGCTTTTGACTATTACTCAACAGGTAAGGCGCGAGGTTTTCG
GCGGACTCACTATAGAGGGACAAACTCAAGGTCATTCGCAAGAGTGGCCTTTATGATTGACCTTCTTCCG
GTTAATCAATTCATTAAAGAGGAGAAAGGTACCATGAGCAAAGGAGAAGAACTTTTCACTGGAGTTGTCC
CAATTCTTGTTGAATTAGATGGTGATGTTAATGGGCACAAATTTTCTGTCCGTGGAGAGGGTGAAGGTGA
TGCTACAAACGGAAAACTCACCCTTAAATTTATTTGCACTACTGGAAAACTACCTGTTCCGTGGCCAACA
CTTGTCACTACTCTGACCTATGGTGTTCAATGCTTTTCCCGTTATCCGGATCACATGAAACGGCATGACT
TTTTCAAGAGTGCCATGCCCGAAGGTTATGTACAGGAACGCACTATATCTTTCAAAGATGACGGGACCTA
CAAGACGCGTGCTGAAGTCAAGTTTGAAGGTGATACCCTTGTTAATCGTATCGAGTTAAAGGGTATTGAT
TTTAAAGAAGATGGAAACATTCTTGGACACAAACTCGAGTACAACTTTAACTCACACAATGTATACATCA
CGGCAGACAAACAAAAGAATGGAATCAAAGCTAACTTCAAAATTCGCCACAACGTTGAAGATGGTTCCGT
TCAACTAGCAGACCATTATCAACAAAATACTCCAATTGGCGATGGCCCTGTCCTTTTACCAGACAACCAT
TACCTGTCGACACAATCTGTCCTTTCGAAAGATCCCAACGAAAAGCGTGACCACATGGTCCTTCTTGAGT
TTGTAACTGCTGCTGGGATTACACATGGCATGGATGAGCTCTACAAATAAGGATCGGTTGTCGAGTAAGG
ATCTCCAGGCATCAAATAAAACGAAAGGCTCAGTCGAAAGACTGGGCCTTTCGTTTTATCTGTTGTTTGT
CGGTGAACGCTCTCTACTAGAGTCACACTGGCTCACCTTCGGGTGGGCCTTTCTGCGTTTATAGGATCCT
AACTCGAGCTGAAGCCAATAGGGATAACAGGGTAATCCTAGGGATATATTCCGCTTCCTCGCTCACTGAC
TCGCTACGCTCGGTCGTTCGACTGCGGCGAGCGGAAATGGCTTACGAACGGGGCGGAGATTTCCTGGAAG
ATGCCAGGAAGATACTTAACAGGGAAGTGAGAGGGCCGCGGCAAAGCCGTTTTTCCATAGGCTCCGCCCC
CCTGACAAGCATCACGAAATCTGACGCTCAAATCAGTGGTGGCGAAACCCGACAGGACTATAAAGATACC
AGGCGTTTCCCCCTGGCGGCTCCCTCGTGCGCTCTCCTGTTCCTGCCTTTCGGTTTACCGGTGTCATTCC
GCTGTTATGGCCGCGTTTGTCTCATTCCACGCCTGACACTCAGTTCCGGGTAGGCAGTTCGCTCCAAGCT
GGACTGTATGCACGAACCCCCCGTTCAGTCCGACCGCTGCGCCTTATCCGGTAACTATCGTCTTGAGTCC
AACCCGGAAAGACATGCAAAAGCACCACTGGCAGCAGCCACTGGTAATTGATTTAGAGGAGTTAGTCTTG
AAGTCATGCGCCGGTTAAGGCTAAACTGAAAGGACAAGTTTTGGTGACTGCGCTCCTCCAAGCCAGTTAC
CTCGGTTCAAAGAGTTGGTAGCTCAGAGAACCTTCGAAAAACCGCCCTGCAAGGCGGTTTTTTCGTTTTC
AGAGCAAGAGATTACGCGCAGACCAAAACGATCTCAAGAAGATCATCTTATTAATCAGATAAAATATTTC
TAGATTTCAGTGCAATTTATCTCTTCAAATGTAGCACCTGAAGTCAGCCCCATACGATATAAGTTGTTAC
TAGTGCTTGGATTCTCACCAATAAAAAACGCCCGGCGGCAACCGAGCGTTCTGAACAAATCCAGATGGAG
TTCTGAGGTCATTACTGGATCTATCAACAGGAGTCCAAGCGAGCTCTCGAACCCCAGAGTCCCGCTCAGA
AGAACTCGTCAAGAAGGCGATAGAAGGCGATGCGCTGCGAATCGGGAGCGGCGATACCGTAAAGCACGAG
GAAGCGGTCAGCCCATTCGCCGCCAAGCTCTTCAGCAATATCACGGGTAGCCAACGCTATGTCCTGATAG
CGGTCCGCCACACCCAGCCGGCCACAGTCGATGAATCCAGAAAAGCGGCCATTTTCCACCATGATATTCG
GCAAGCAGGCATCGCCATGGGTCACGACGAGATCCTCGCCGTCGGGCATGCGCGCCTTGAGCCTGGCGAA
CAGTTCGGCTGGCGCGAGCCCCTGATGCTCTTCGTCCAGATCATCCTGATCGACAAGACCGGCTTCCATC
CGAGTACGTGCTCGCTCGATGCGATGTTTCGCTTGGTGGTCGAATGGGCAGGTAGCCGGATCAAGCGTAT
GCAGCCGCCGCATTGCATCAGCCATGATGGATACTTTCTCGGCAGGAGCAAGGTGAGATGACAGGAGATC
CTGCCCCGGCACTTCGCCCAATAGCAGCCAGTCCCTTCCCGCTTCAGTGACAACGTCGAGCACAGCTGCG
CAAGGAACGCCCGTCGTGGCCAGCCACGATAGCCGCGCTGCCTCGTCCTGCAGTTCATTCAGGGCACCGG
ACAGGTCGGTCTTGACAAAAAGAACCGGGCGCCCCTGCGCTGACAGCCGGAACACGGCGGCATCAGAGCA
GCCGATTGTCTGTTGTGCCCAGTCATAGCCGAATAGCCTCTCCACCCAAGCGGCCGGAGAACCTGCGTGC
AATCCATCTTGTTCAATCATGCGAAACGATCCTCATCCTGTCTCTTG
Features (pLannotate 1.2.2; 11 found; start..end, strand, type, name):
      5..109     -  CDS            tnpA (fragment): TN5P_ECOLX - Also known as tnp. Experimental evidence at protein level: Swiss-Prot protein existence level 1. Mediates transposition of transposon Tn5 by a 'cut and paste' mechanism. First, the monomeric transposase binds the 19 bp inverted DNA repeats flanking the transposon. Then, dimerization of the DNA- bound transposase creates a synaptic DNA complex. After nicking of the first DNA strand, excision of the transposon proceeds through a series of intermediates. The transposase then mediates the insertion of the transposon at a new site by strand transfer. The activity of the wild- type tran
    320..393     +  promoter       PLtetO-1 promoter: modified phage lambda PL promoter with tet operator sites (Lutz and Bujard, 1997)
    425..1102    +  CDS            mRFP1: monomeric derivative of DsRed (Campbell et al., 2002)
   1198..1229    +  terminator     tonB terminator: bidirectional E. coli tonB-P14 transcription terminator
   1364..2077    +  CDS            Superfolder GFP: Superfolder GFP is a basic (constitutively fluorescent) green fluorescent protein published in 2005, derived from Aequorea victoria. It is reported to be a very rapidly-maturing weak dimer.
   2113..2184    +  terminator     rrnB T1 terminator: transcription terminator T1 from the E. coli rrnB gene
   2200..2227    +  terminator     T7Te terminator: phage T7 early transcription terminator
   2289..2344    -  rep_origin     RSF ori (fragment): Plasmids containing the RSF 1030 origin of replication can be propagated in E. coli cells that contain additional plasmids with compatible origins.
   2432..2977    -  rep_origin     p15A ori: Plasmids containing the medium-copy-number p15A origin of replication can be propagated in E. coli cells that contain a second plasmid with the ColE1 origin.
   3091..3185    -  terminator     lambda t0 terminator: transcription terminator from phage lambda
   3219..4010    -  CDS            neo: KKA2_KLEPN - Also known as kan, nptII. Experimental evidence at protein level: Swiss-Prot protein existence level 1. Resistance to kanamycin, neomycin, paromomycin, ribostamycin, butirosin and gentamicin B. From Klebsiella pneumoniae.
