[The description below was written by a language model from this plasmid's Addgene catalogue record and pLannotate feature annotations shown in this document.]
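Description:
pFAB805 is a bacterial reporter plasmid from the BIOFAB synthetic-biology parts collection, built on the pFAB767 backbone to quantify how efficiently the E. coli tonB transcription terminator stops RNA polymerase. The full sequence record is about 4.0 kb. It is propagated in E. coli and selected with kanamycin through a neo (nptII) aminoglycoside phosphotransferase gene, which is followed by a lambda t0 terminator. Replication relies on a p15A origin. The annotation describes this origin as medium copy, whereas the catalogue entry lists the plasmid as high copy. A short RSF-type origin fragment and a fragment of the Tn5 transposase gene are also detected, and these are probably vestigial remnants of the backbone and the resistance cassette.

The measurement cassette is a single transcription unit driven by a tet-operator-bearing lambda PL derivative, recorded as pLTetO5 in the catalogue and annotated as PLtetO-1. This promoter reads through mRFP1, then the test terminator, then superfolder GFP, and the unit is closed by rrnB T1 and T7Te terminators. The tonB terminator, a bidirectional element, was inserted between the two reporters by BsaI cloning that destroyed the sites. It is flanked by RNase III cleavage sites, which would be expected to separate the upstream and downstream reporter transcripts so that the test sequence has less influence on their stability or translation. RFP reports transcription entering the terminator and GFP reports read-through, so the relation between the two signals gives termination efficiency. The depositor measured 79% for this terminator and notes that it can be PCR-amplified with or without the RNase III sites for reuse as a characterised part.
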