Addgene plasmid #47850: pFAB805
Purpose: BIOFAB reporter plasmid for measuring tonB termination efficiency
Depositing lab: Drew Endy. Depositing organization: Stanford University. Publication: Precise and reliable gene expression via standard transcription and translation initiation elements. Mutalik VK, Guimaraes JC, Cambray G, Lam C, Christoffersen MJ, Mai QA, Tran AB, Paull M, Keasling JD, Arkin AP, Endy D. Nat Methods. 2013 Apr;10(4):354-60. doi: 10.1038/nmeth.2404. Epub 2013 Mar 10. PubMed 23474465.
Backbone
  Vector backbone: pFAB767
  Backbone size w/o insert (bp): 3967
  Vector type: Bacterial Expression, Synthetic Biology
Growth in bacteria
  Bacterial resistance: Kanamycin, 50 μg/mL
  Growth temperature: 37°C
  Growth strain: DH10B
  Copy number: High Copy
Gene/Insert
  Gene/Insert name: tonB terminator
  Species: Synthetic
  Promoter: pLTetO5
  Cloning method: Restriction Enzyme; 5′ cloning site BsaI (destroyed during cloning); 3′ cloning site BsaI (destroyed during cloning)
  Sequencing primers: 5′ Neo-R; 3′ p15A-R
Terms and licenses: Academic/Nonprofit Terms; Industry Terms: Not Available to Industry
Depositor comments: Terminator efficiency measured at 79%. Terminator inserted between RFP and GFP and flanked by Rnase III sites. RNase sites have sequences GTGATAGACTCAAGGTCGCTCCTAGCGAGTGGCCTTTATGATTATCAC and AGAGGGACAAACTCAAGGTCATTCGCAAGAGTGGCCTTTATGATTGACCTTCT, respectively. Terminator can be amplified by PCR with or without these sites, as desired.
How to cite: pFAB805 was a gift from Drew Endy (Addgene plasmid # 47850 ; http://n2t.net/addgene:47850 ; RRID:Addgene_47850)
