>Addgene plasmid #47850 | pFAB805 | addgene partial sequence | sequence record 69948 | GFP_R
TGGTACCTTTCTCCTCTTTAATGAATTGATTAACCGGAAGAAGGTCAATCATAAAGGCCACTCTTGCGAA
TGACCTTGAGTTTGTCCCTCTATAGTGAGTCCGCCGAAAACCTCGCGCCTTACCTGTTGAGTAATAGTCA
AAAGCCTCCGGTCGGAGGCTTTTGACTTTCTGCTTACTGAATTTCGGTGATCACATAAGTAAAGTGATAA
TCATAAAGGCCACTCGCTAGGAGCGACCTTGAGTCTATCACTCAGCAGATTATTAAGCACCGGTGGAGTG
ACGACCTTCAGCACGTTCGTACTGTTCAACGATGGTGTAGTCTTCGTTGTGGGAGGTGATGTCCAGTTTG
ATGTCGGTTTTGTAAGCACCCGGCAGCTGAACCGGTTTTTTAGCCATGTAGGTGGTTTTAACTTCAGCGT
CGTAGTGACCACCGTCTTTCAGTTTCAGACGCATTTTGATTTCACCTTTCAGAGCACCGTCTTCCGGGTA
CATACGTTCGGTGGAAGCTTCCCAACCCATGGTTTTTTTCTGCATAACCGGACCGTCGGACGGGAAGTTG
GTACCACGCAGTTTAACTTTGTAGATGAACTCACCGTCTTGCAGGGAGGAGTCCTGGGTAACGGTAACAA
CACCACCGTCTTCGAAGTTCATAACACGTTCCCATTTGAAACCTTCCGGGAAGGACAGTTTCAGGTAGTC
CGGGATGTCAGCCGGGTGTTTAACGTAAGCTTTGGAACCGTACTGGAACTGCGGGGACAGGATGTCCCAA
GCGAACGGCAGCGGACCACCTTTGGTAACTTTCAGTTTAGCGGTCTGGGTACCTTCGTACGGACGACCTT
CACCTTCACCTTCGA
