>Addgene plasmid #47850 | pFAB805 | addgene partial sequence | sequence record 69972 | Neo-R 5'-GCCCAGTCATAGCCGAATAG-3'
ATCCATCTTGTTCAATCATGCGAAACGATCCTCATCCTGTCTCTTGATCAGATCATGATCCCCTGCGCCA
TCAGATCCTTGGCGGCAAGAAAGCCATCCAGTTTACTTTGCAGGGCTTCCCAACCTTACCAGAGGGCGCC
CCAGCTGGCAATTCCGACGTCTAGGGATAACAGGGTAATTACGGCCCCAGAATTCAAAAGATCTTAAGTA
AGTAAGAGTATACGTATATCGGCTAAAACGTATTAAGGCGCTTCGGCGCCTTTTTTTATGGGGGTATTTT
CATCCCAATCCACACGTCCAACGCACAGCAAACACCACGTCGACCCTATCAGCTGCGTGCTTTCTATGAG
TCGTTGCTGCATATCTCCCTATCAGTGATAGAGATTGACATCCCTATCAGTGATAGAGATACTGAGCACA
TCAGCAGGACGCACTGACCTTTGGAATTCATTAAAGAGGAGAAAGGTACCATGGCGAGTAGCGAAGACGT
TATCAAAGAGTTCATGCGTTTCAAAGTTCGTATGGAAGGTTCCGTTAACGGTCACGAGTTCGAAATCGAA
GGTGAAGGTGAAGGTCGTCCGTACGAAGGTACCCAGACCGCTAAACTGAAAGTTACCAAAGGTGGTCCGC
TGCCGTTCGCTTGGGACATCCTGTCCCCGCAGTTCCAGTACGGTTCCAAAGCTTACGTTAAACACCCGGC
TGACATCCCGGACTACCTGAAACTGTCCTTCCCGGAAGGTTTCAAATGGGAACGTGTTATGAACTTCGAA
GACGGTGGTGTTGTTACCGTTACCCAGGACTCCTCCCTGCAAGACGGTGAGTTCATCTACAAAGTTAAAC
TGCGTGGTACCAACTTCCCGTCCGACGGTCCGGTTATGCAGAAAAAAACCATGGGTTGGGAAGCTTCCAC
CGAACGTATGTACCCGGAAGACGGTGCTCTGAAAGGTG
