>Addgene plasmid #47850 | pFAB805 | depositor partial sequence | sequence record 74690 | tonB
CACCGAAATTCAGTAAGCAGAAAGTCAAAAGCCTCCGACCGGAGGCTTTTGACTATTACTCAACAGGTAA
GGCGCGAGGTTTTC
